>Addgene plasmid #119209 | cycLuc_SbMVs | addgene full sequence | sequence record 231830 | Addgene NGS Result
GACGGATCGGGAGATCTCCCGATCCCCTATGGTGCACTCTCAGTACAATCTGCTCTGATGCCGCATAGTT
AAGCCAGTATCTGCTCCCTGCTTGTGTGTTGGAGGTCGCTGAGTAGTGCGCGAGCAAAATTTAAGCTACA
ACAAGGCAAGGCTTGACCGACAATTGCATGAAGAATCTGCTTAGGGTTAGGCGTTTTGCGCTGCTTCGCG
ATGTACGGGCCAGATATACGCGTTGACATTGATTATTGACTAGTTATTAATAGTAATCAATTACGGGGTC
ATTAGTTCATAGCCCATATATGGAGTTCCGCGTTACATAACTTACGGTAAATGGCCCGCCTGGCTGACCG
CCCAACGACCCCCGCCCATTGACGTCAATAATGACGTATGTTCCCATAGTAACGCCAATAGGGACTTTCC
ATTGACGTCAATGGGTGGAGTATTTACGGTAAACTGCCCACTTGGCAGTACATCAAGTGTATCATATGCC
AAGTACGCCCCCTATTGACGTCAATGACGGTAAATGGCCCGCCTGGCATTATGCCCAGTACATGACCTTA
TGGGACTTTCCTACTTGGCAGTACATCTACGTATTAGTCATCGCTATTACCATGGTGATGCGGTTTTGGC
AGTACATCAATGGGCGTGGATAGCGGTTTGACTCACGGGGATTTCCAAGTCTCCACCCCATTGACGTCAA
TGGGAGTTTGTTTTGGCACCAAAATCAACGGGACTTTCCAAAATGTCGTAACAACTCCGCCCCATTGACG
CAAATGGGCGGTAGGCGTGTACGGTGGGAGGTCTATATAAGCAGAGCTCTCTGGCTAACTAGAGAACCCA
CTGCTTACTGGCTTATCGAAATTAATACGACTCACTATAGGGAGACCCAAGCTTGGTACCGAGCTCGCTA
GCGCCACCATGCACCACCACCACCACCACATGATCAAAATAGCCACACGTAAATATTTAGGCAAACAAAA
TGTCTATGACATTGGAGTTGAGCGCGACCATAATTTTGCACTCAAAAATGGCTTCATAGCTTCTAATTGT
TTCAATGATACTTATAGATATATTGACACCGCTATCCTCAGCGTGGTGCCATTTCACCACGGCTTCGGCA
TGTTCACCACGCTGGGCTACTTGATCTGCGGCTTTCGGGTCGTGCTCATGTACCGCTTCGAGGAGGAGCT
ATTCTTGCGCAGCTTGCAAGACTATAAGATTCAATCTGCCCTGCTGGTGCCCACACTATTTAGCTTCTTC
GCTAAGAGCACTCTCATCGACAAGTACGACCTAAGCAACTTGCACGAGATCGCCAGCGGCGGGGCGCCGC
TCAGCAAGGAGGTAGGTGAGGCCGTGGCCAAACGCTTCCACCTACCAGGCATCCGCCAGGGCTACGGCCT
GACAGAAACAACCAGCGCCATTCTGATCACCCCCGAAGGGGACGACAAGCCTGGCGCAGTAGGCAAGGTG
GTGCCCTTCTTCGAGGCTAAGGTGGTGGACTTGGACACCGGTAAGACACTGGGTGTGAACCAGCGCGGCG
AGCTGTGCGTCCGTGGCCCCATGATCATGAGCGGCTACGTTAACAACCCCGAGGCTACAAACGCTCTCAT
CGACAAGGACGGCTGGCTGCACAGCGGCGACATCGCCTACTGGGACGAGGACGAGCACTTCTTCATCGTG
GACCGGCTGAAGAGCCTGATCAAATACAAGGGCTACCAGGTAGCCCCAGCCGAACTGGAGAGCATCCTGC
TGCAACACCCCAACATCTTCGACGCCGGGGTCGCCGGCCTGCCCGACGACGATGCCGGCGAGCTGCCCGC
CGCAGTCGTCGTGCTGGAACACGGTAAAACCATGACCGAGAAGGAGATCGTGGACTATGTGGCCAGCCAG
GTTACAACCGCCAAGAAGCTGCGCGGTGGTGTTGTGTTCGTGGACGAGGTGCCTAAAGGACTGACCGGCA
AGTTGGACGCCCGCAAGATCCGCGAGATTCTCATTAAGGCCAAGAAGGGATCCGAGTCCGTCAGCCTGCA
AAGCGGCTCAGGTGCCAAAAACATTAAGAAGGGCCCAGCGCCATTCTACCCACTCGAAGACGGGACCGCC
GGCGAGCAGCTGCACAAAGCCATGAAGCGCTACGCCCTGGTGCCCGGCACCATCGCCTTTACCGACGCAC
ATATCGAGGTGGACATTACCTACGCCGAGTACTTCGAGATGAGCGTTCGGCTGGCAGAAGCTATGAAGCG
CTATGGGCTGAATACAAACCATCGGATCGTGGTGTGCAGCGAGAATAGCTTGCAGTTCTTCATGCCCGTG
TTGGGTGCCCTGTTCATCGGTGTGGCTGTGGCCCCAGCTAACGACATCTACAACGAGCGCGAGCTGCTGA
ACAGCATGGGCATCAGCCAGCCCACCGTCGTATTCGTGAGCAAGAAAGGGCTGCAAAAGATCCTCAACGT
GCAAAAGAAGCTACCGATCATACAAAAGATCATCATCATGGATAGCAAGACCGACTACCAGGGCTTCCAA
AGCATGTACACCTTCGTGACTTCCCATTTGCCACCCGGCTTCAACGAGTACGACTTCGTGCCCGAGAGCT
TCGACCGGGACAAAACCATCGCCCTGATCATGAACAGTAGTGGCAGTACCGGATTGCCCAAGGGCGTAGC
CCTACCGCACCGCACCGCTTGTGTCCGATTCAGTCATGCCCGCGACCCCATCTTCGGCAACCAGATCATC
CCCGCCGAGTACTGTTTAAGCTATGAAACGGAAATATTGACAGTAGAATATGGATTATTACCGATTGGTA
AAATTGTAGAAAAGCGCATCGAATGTACTGTTTATAGCGTTGATAATAATGGAAATATTTATACACAACC
TGTAGCACAATGGCACGATCGCGGAGAACAAGAGGTGTTTGAGTATTGTTTGGAAGATGGTTCATTGATT
CGGGCAACAAAAGACCATAAGTTTATGACTGTTGATGGTCAAATGTTGCCAATTGATGAAATATTTGAAC
GTGAATTGGATTTGATGCGGGTTGATAATTTGCCGAACGGCGGCAAGATCGCCGTCAATTCTGCTTGCAA
GAACTGGTTCAGTAGCTTAAGCCACTTTGTGATCCACCTTAACAGCCACGGCTTCCCTCCCGAGGTGGAG
GAGCAGGCCGCCGGCACCCTGCCCATGAGCTGCGCCCAGGAGAGCGGCATGGATAGACACCCTGCTGCTT
GCGCCAGCGCCAGGATCAACGTCTAACTGCAGTCTAGAGGGCCCTATTCTATAGTGTCACCTAAATGCTA
GAGCTCGCTGATCAGCCTCGACTGTGCCTTCTAGTTGCCAGCCATCTGTTGTTTGCCCCTCCCCCGTGCC
TTCCTTGACCCTGGAAGGTGCCACTCCCACTGTCCTTTCCTAATAAAATGAGGAAATTGCATCGCATTGT
CTGAGTAGGTGTCATTCTATTCTGGGGGGTGGGGTGGGGCAGGACAGCAAGGGGGAGGATTGGGAAGACA
ATAGCAGGCATGCTGGGGATGCGGTGGGCTCTATGGCTTCTGAGGCGGAAAGAACCAGCTGGGGCTCTAG
GGGGTATCCCC
[124 nt withheld, positions 3582-3705]
C
[91 nt withheld, positions 3707-3797]
A
[49 nt withheld, positions 3799-3847]
CCTTTGACGTTGGAGTCCACGTTCTTT
[37 nt withheld, positions 3875-3911]
ACCCTATCTCGGTCTATTCTTTTGATTTATAAGGGATTTTGCCGATTTCGGCCTATTGGTTAAAAAATGA
GCTGATTTAACAAAAATTTAACGCGAATTAATTCTGTGGAATGTGTGTCAGTTAGGGTGTGGAAAGTCCC
CAGGCTCCCCAGCAGGCAGAAGTATGCAAAGCATGCATCTCAATTAGTCAGCAACCAGGTGTGGAAAGTC
CCCAGGCTCCCCAGCAGGCAGAAGTATGCAAAGCATGCATCTCAATTAGTCAGCAACCATAGTCCCGCCC
CTAACTCCGCCCATCCCGCCCCTAACTCCGCCCAGTTCCGCCCATTCTCCGCCCCATGGCTGACTAATTT
TTTTTATTTATGCAGAGGCCGAGGCCGCCTCTGCCTCTGAGCTATTCCAGAAGTAGTGAGGAGGCTTTTT
TGGAGGCCTAGGCTTTTGCAAAAAGCTCCCGGGAGCTTGTATATCCATTTTCGGATCTGATCAAGAGACA
GGATGAGGATCGTTTCGCATGATTGAACAAGATGGATTGCACGCAGGTTCTCCGGCCGCTTGGGTGGAGA
GGCTATTCGGCTATGACTGGGCACAACAGACAATCGGCTGCTCTGATGCCGCCGTGTTCCGGCTGTCAGC
GCAGGGGCGCCCGGTTCTTTTTGTCAAGACCGACCTGTCCGGTGCCCTGAATGAACTGCAGGACGAGGCA
GCGCGGCTATCGTGGCTGGCCACGACGGGCGTTCCTTGCGCAGCTGTGCTCGACGTTGTCACTGAAGCGG
GAAGGGACTGGCTGCTATTGGGCGAAGTGCCGGGGCAGGATCTCCTGTCATCTCACCTTGCTCCTGCCGA
GAAAGTATCCATCATGGCTGATGCAATGCGGCGGCTGCATACGCTTGATCCGGCTACCTGCCCATTCGAC
CACCAAGCGAAACATCGCATCGAGCGAGCACGTACTCGGATGGAAGCCGGTCTTGTCGATCAGGATGATC
TGGACGAAGAGCATCAGGGGCTCGCGCCAGCCGAACTGTTCGCTAGGCTCAAGGCGCGCATGCCCGACGG
CGAGGATCTCGTCGTGACCCATGGCGATGCCTGCTTGCCGAATATCATGGTGGAAAATGGCCGCTTTTCT
GGATTCATCGACTGTGGCCGGCTGGGTGTGGCGGACCGCTATCAGGACATAGCGTTGGCTACCCGTGATA
TTGCTGAAGAGCTTGGCGGCGAATGGGCTGACCGCTTCCTCGTGCTTTACGGTATCGCCGCTCCCGATTC
GCAGCGCATCGCCTTCTATCGCCTTCTTGACGAGTTCTTCTGAGCGGGACTCTGGGGTTCGAAATGACCG
ACCAAGCGACGCCCAACCTGCCATCACGAGATTTCGATTCCACCGCCGCCTTCTATGAAAGGTTGGGCTT
CGGAATCGTTTTCCGGGACGCCGGCTGGATGATCCTCCAGCGCGGGGATCTCATGCTGGAGTTCTTCGCC
CACCCCAACTTGTTTATTGCAGCTTATAATGGTTACAAATAAAGCAATAGCATCACAAATTTCACAAATA
AAGCATTTTTTTCACTGCATTCTAGTTGTGGTTTGTCCAAACTCATCAATGTATCTTATCATGTCTGTAT
ACCGTCGACCTCTAGCTAGAGCTTGGCGTAATCATGGTCATAGCTGTTTCCTGTGTGAAATTGTTATCCG
CTCACAATTCCACACAACATACGAGCCGGAAGCATAAAGTGTAAAGCCTGGGGTGCCTAATGAGTGAGCT
AACTCACATTAATTGCGTTGCGCTCACTGCCCGCTTTCCAGTCGGGAAACCTGTCGTGCCAGCTGCATTA
ATGAATCGGCCAACGCGCGGGGAGAGGCGGTTTGCGTATTGGGCGCTCTTCCGCTTCCTCGCTCACTGAC
TCGCTGCGCTCGGTCGTTCGGCTGCGGCGAGCGGTATCAGCTCACTCAAAGGCGGTAATACGGTTATCCA
CAGAATCAGGGGATAACGCAGGAAAGAACATGTGAGCAAAAGGCCAGCAAAAGGCCAGGAACCGTAAAAA
GGCCGCGTTGCTGGCGTTTTTCCATAGGCTCCGCCCCCCTGACGAGCATCACAAAAATCGACGCTCAAGT
CAGAGGTGGCGAAACCCGACAGGACTATAAAGATACCAGGCGTTTCCCCCTGGAAGCTCCCTCGTGCGCT
CTCCTGTTCCGACCCTGCCGCTTACCGGATACCTGTCCGCCTTTCTCCCTTCGGGAAGCGTGGCGCTTTC
TCATAGCTCACGCTGTAGGTATCTCAGTTCGGTGTAGGTCGTTCGCTCCAAGCTGGGCTGTGTGCACGAA
CCCCCCGTTCAGCCCGACCGCTGCGCCTTATCCGGTAACTATCGTCTTGAGTCCAACCCGGTAAGACACG
ACTTATCGCCACTGGCAGCAGCCACTGGTAACAGGATTAGCAGAGCGAGGTATGTAGGCGGTGCTACAGA
GTTCTTGAAGTGGTGGCCTAACTACGGCTACACTAGAAGAACAGTATTTGGTATCTGCGCTCTGCTGAAG
CCAGTTACCTTCGGAAAAAGAGTTGGTAGCTCTTGATCCGGCAAACAAACCACCGCTGGTAGCGGTGGTT
TTTTTGTTTGCAAGCAGCAGATTACGCGCAGAAAAAAAGGATCTCAAGAAGATCCTTTGATCTTTTCTAC
GGGGTCTGACGCTCAGTGGAACGAAAACTCACGTTAAGGGATTTTGGTCATGAGATTATCAAAAAGGATC
TTCACCTAGATCCTTTTAAATTAAAAATGAAGTTTTAAATCAATCTAAAGTATATATGAGTAAACTTGGT
CTGACAGTTACCAATGCTTAATCAGTGAGGCACCTATCTCAGCGATCTGTCTATTTCGTTCATCCATAGT
TGCCTGACTCCCCGTCGTGTAGATAACTACGATACGGGAGGGCTTACCATCTGGCCCCAGTGCTGCAATG
ATACCGCGAGACCCACGCTCACCGGCTCCAGATTTATCAGCAATAAACCAGCCAGCCGGAAGGGCCGAGC
GCAGAAGTGGTCCTGCAACTTTATCCGCCTCCATCCAGTCTATTAATTGTTGCCGGGAAGCTAGAGTAAG
TAGTTCGCCAGTTAATAGTTTGCGCAACGTTGTTGCCATTGCTACAGGCATCGTGGTGTCACGCTCGTCG
TTTGGTATGGCTTCATTCAGCTCCGGTTCCCAACGATCAAGGCGAGTTACATGATCCCCCATGTTGTGCA
AAAAAGCGGTTAGCTCCTTCGGTCCTCCGATCGTTGTCAGAAGTAAGTTGGCCGCAGTGTTATCACTCAT
GGTTATGGCAGCACTGCATAATTCTCTTACTGTCATGCCATCCGTAAGATGCTTTTCTGTGACTGGTGAG
TACTCAACCAAGTCATTCTGAGAATAGTGTATGCGGCGACCGAGTTGCTCTTGCCCGGCGTCAATACGGG
ATAATACCGCGCCACATAGCAGAACTTTAAAAGTGCTCATCATTGGAAAACGTTCTTCGGGGCGAAAACT
CTCAAGGATCTTACCGCTGTTGAGATCCAGTTCGATGTAACCCACTCGTGCACCCAACTGATCTTCAGCA
TCTTTTACTTTCACCAGCGTTTCTGGGTGAGCAAAAACAGGAAGGCAAAATGCCGCAAAAAAGGGAATAA
GGGCGACACGGAAATGTTGAATACTCATACTCTTCCTTTTTCAATATTATTGAAGCATTTATCAGGGTTA
TTGTCTCATGAGCGGATACATATTTGAATGTATTTAGAAAAATAAACAAATAGGGGTTCCGCGCACATTT
CCCCGAAAAGTGCCACCTGACGTC
Features (pLannotate 1.2.2; 26 found; start..end, strand, type, name):
     28..80      -  misc_feature   bom (fragment): basis of mobility region from pBR322
    235..614     +  enhancer       CMV enhancer: human cytomegalovirus immediate early enhancer
    615..818     +  promoter       CMV promoter: human cytomegalovirus (CMV) immediate early promoter
    814..847     +  LTR            5' LTR (truncated) (fragment): truncated 5' long terminal repeat (LTR) from HIV-1
    863..881     +  promoter       T7 promoter: promoter for bacteriophage T7 RNA polymerase
    922..939     +  CDS            9xHis (fragment): 9xHis affinity tag
   1075..2009    +  CDS            luciferase (fragment): firefly luciferase synthetic luc2 version of the luciferase gene
   2043..2734    +  CDS            luciferase (fragment): firefly luciferase synthetic luc2 version of the luciferase gene
   2710..3042    +  CDS            dnaE-N (fragment): DPO3A_SYNY3 - Experimental evidence at protein level: Swiss-Prot protein existence level 1. DNA polymerase III is a complex, multichain enzyme responsible for most of the replicative synthesis in bacteria. This DNA polymerase also exhibits 3' to 5' exonuclease activity. The alpha chain is the DNA polymerase (By similarity). From Synechocystis sp. (strain PCC 6803 / Kazusa).
   3073..3120    +  CDS            hCL1: non-ORF yeast peptide conferring ubiquitin-dependent degradation human codon-optimized
   3127..3243    +  CDS            hPEST: PEST degradation sequence from mouse ornithine decarboxylase human codon-optimized
   3268..3286    -  promoter       SP6 promoter: promoter for bacteriophage SP6 RNA polymerase
   3312..3536    +  polyA_signal   bGH poly(A) signal: bovine growth hormone polyadenylation signal
   3540..3561    +  promoter       SV40 promoter (fragment): SV40 enhancer and early promoter
   3582..4010    +  rep_origin     f1 ori (sequence partly withheld): f1 bacteriophage origin of replication; arrow indicates direction of (+) strand synthesis
   4024..4353    +  promoter       SV40 promoter: SV40 enhancer and early promoter
   4420..5211    +  CDS            neo: KKA2_KLEPN - Also known as kan, nptII. Experimental evidence at protein level: Swiss-Prot protein existence level 1. Resistance to kanamycin, neomycin, paromomycin, ribostamycin, butirosin and gentamicin B. From Klebsiella pneumoniae.
   5235..5393    +  CDS            ble (fragment): BLE_KLEPN - Experimental evidence at protein level: Swiss-Prot protein existence level 1. Binding protein with a strong affinity to the bleomycin family of antibiotics. Binds to CL990; an antimitotic-antibiotic compound. From Klebsiella pneumoniae.
   5388..5509    +  polyA_signal   SV40 poly(A) signal: SV40 polyadenylation signal
   5582..5598    -  protein_bind   lac operator: The lac repressor binds to the lac operator to inhibit transcription in E. coli. This inhibition can be relieved by adding lactose or isopropyl-β-D-thiogalactopyranoside (IPTG). lac repressor encoded by lacI
   5606..5636    -  promoter       lac promoter: promoter for the E. coli lac operon
   5651..5672    -  protein_bind   CAP binding site: CAP binding activates transcription in the presence of cAMP. E. coli catabolite activator protein
   5685..5777    -  CDS            lacI (fragment): lac repressor; lacI; The lac repressor binds to the lac operator to inhibit transcription in E. coli. This inhibition can be relieved by adding lactose or isopropyl-β-D-thiogalactopyranoside (IPTG).
   5960..6548    -  rep_origin     ori: high-copy-number ColE1/pMB1/pBR322/pUC origin of replication
   6719..7579    -  CDS            AmpR: β-lactamase; bla; confers resistance to ampicillin, carbenicillin, and related antibiotics
   7580..7684    -  promoter       AmpR promoter: bla
