[The description below was written by a language model from this plasmid's Addgene catalogue record and pLannotate feature annotations shown in this document.]
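Description:
cycLuc_SbMVs is a mammalian expression plasmid built on the pcDNA3 backbone that encodes a protease-activatable firefly luciferase reporter. It is propagated in E. coli as a high-copy plasmid through a ColE1/pUC-type origin with ampicillin resistance (AmpR). It also carries the usual pcDNA3 elements: an f1 origin and an SV40 promoter-driven neomycin/kanamycin phosphotransferase cassette with an SV40 poly(A) signal, which allows G418 selection in mammalian cells. The catalogue lists a total size of 7,780 bp, while the sequenced record underlying the feature table is 7,715 nt.

The insert is transcribed from the CMV enhancer/promoter and terminated by the bGH poly(A) signal, with flanking T7 and SP6 promoters. The record describes it as a circularly permuted ("cyclic") firefly luciferase containing a cleavage site for the SbMV protease, with an N-terminal AU1 tag. Consistent with this, the annotation finds two separate luc2-derived luciferase fragments in tandem separated by a short gap, followed by a fragment matching the N-terminal DnaE split intein from Synechocystis, and then hCL1 and hPEST degradation sequences at the C-terminus. A short His-tag-like fragment is annotated upstream; the AU1 tag, the cleavage site and any complementary intein half are not annotated. The intein element suggests that the luciferase is cyclised by protein splicing into a constrained, low-activity form, with the degrons presumably destabilising unspliced precursor, although the record does not spell out this mechanism. Cleavage at the SbMV site by the cognate protease would then restore luminescence. The construct is intended as a luciferase readout of proteolytic activity, and was deposited with work on protease-based signalling and logic circuits in mammalian cells.
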