Addgene plasmid #119209: cycLuc_SbMVs
Purpose: Circularly permutated firefly luciferase with SbMV cleavage site (Luciferase reporter for detection of proteolytic activity)
Depositing lab: Roman Jerala. Depositing organization: National Institute of Chemistry. Publication: Design of fast proteolysis-based signaling and logic circuits in mammalian cells. Fink T, Lonzaric J, Praznik A, Plaper T, Merljak E, Leben K, Jerala N, Lebar T, Strmsek Z, Lapenta F, Bencina M, Jerala R. Nat Chem Biol. 2019 Feb;15(2):115-122. doi: 10.1038/s41589-018-0181-6. Epub 2018 Dec 10. PubMed 30531965.
Backbone
  Vector backbone: pcDNA3
  Backbone size w/o insert (bp): 5446
  Total vector size (bp): 7780
  Vector type: Mammalian Expression, Luciferase
Growth in bacteria
  Bacterial resistance: Ampicillin, 100 μg/mL
  Growth temperature: 37°C
  Growth strain: DH5alpha
  Copy number: High Copy
Gene/Insert
  Gene/Insert name: cyclic luciferase with SbMVp cleavage site (alt name: cycLuc_SbMVs)
  Insert size (bp): 2334
  Promoter: CMV
  Tag / fusion protein: AU1 tag (N terminal on insert)
  Cloning method: Gibson Cloning
  Sequencing primers: 5′ CGCAAATGGGCGGTAGGCGTG; 3′ TAGAAGGCACAGTCGAGG
Terms and licenses: Academic/Nonprofit Terms; Industry Terms: Not Available to Industry
How to cite: cycLuc_SbMVs was a gift from Roman Jerala (Addgene plasmid # 119209 ; http://n2t.net/addgene:119209 ; RRID:Addgene_119209)
