>Addgene plasmid #119209 | cycLuc_SbMVs | depositor partial sequence | sequence record 225460 | cycLuc_SbMVs sequence 2334 bps
GCCACCATGCACCACCACCACCACCACATGATCAAAATAGCCACACGTAAATATTTAGGCAAACAAAATG
TCTATGACATTGGAGTTGAGCGCGACCATAATTTTGCACTCAAAAATGGCTTCATAGCTTCTAATTGTTT
CAATGATACTTATAGATATATTGACACCGCTATCCTCAGCGTGGTGCCATTTCACCACGGCTTCGGCATG
TTCACCACGCTGGGCTACTTGATCTGCGGCTTTCGGGTCGTGCTCATGTACCGCTTCGAGGAGGAGCTAT
TCTTGCGCAGCTTGCAAGACTATAAGATTCAATCTGCCCTGCTGGTGCCCACACTATTTAGCTTCTTCGC
TAAGAGCACTCTCATCGACAAGTACGACCTAAGCAACTTGCACGAGATCGCCAGCGGCGGGGCGCCGCTC
AGCAAGGAGGTAGGTGAGGCCGTGGCCAAACGCTTCCACCTACCAGGCATCCGCCAGGGCTACGGCCTGA
CAGAAACAACCAGCGCCATTCTGATCACCCCCGAAGGGGACGACAAGCCTGGCGCAGTAGGCAAGGTGGT
GCCCTTCTTCGAGGCTAAGGTGGTGGACTTGGACACCGGTAAGACACTGGGTGTGAACCAGCGCGGCGAG
CTGTGCGTCCGTGGCCCCATGATCATGAGCGGCTACGTTAACAACCCCGAGGCTACAAACGCTCTCATCG
ACAAGGACGGCTGGCTGCACAGCGGCGACATCGCCTACTGGGACGAGGACGAGCACTTCTTCATCGTGGA
CCGGCTGAAGAGCCTGATCAAATACAAGGGCTACCAGGTAGCCCCAGCCGAACTGGAGAGCATCCTGCTG
CAACACCCCAACATCTTCGACGCCGGGGTCGCCGGCCTGCCCGACGACGATGCCGGCGAGCTGCCCGCCG
CAGTCGTCGTGCTGGAACACGGTAAAACCATGACCGAGAAGGAGATCGTGGACTATGTGGCCAGCCAGGT
TACAACCGCCAAGAAGCTGCGCGGTGGTGTTGTGTTCGTGGACGAGGTGCCTAAAGGACTGACCGGCAAG
TTGGACGCCCGCAAGATCCGCGAGATTCTCATTAAGGCCAAGAAGGGATCCGAGTCCGTCAGCCTGCAAA
GCGGCTCAGGTGCCAAAAACATTAAGAAGGGCCCAGCGCCATTCTACCCACTCGAAGACGGGACCGCCGG
CGAGCAGCTGCACAAAGCCATGAAGCGCTACGCCCTGGTGCCCGGCACCATCGCCTTTACCGACGCACAT
ATCGAGGTGGACATTACCTACGCCGAGTACTTCGAGATGAGCGTTCGGCTGGCAGAAGCTATGAAGCGCT
ATGGGCTGAATACAAACCATCGGATCGTGGTGTGCAGCGAGAATAGCTTGCAGTTCTTCATGCCCGTGTT
GGGTGCCCTGTTCATCGGTGTGGCTGTGGCCCCAGCTAACGACATCTACAACGAGCGCGAGCTGCTGAAC
AGCATGGGCATCAGCCAGCCCACCGTCGTATTCGTGAGCAAGAAAGGGCTGCAAAAGATCCTCAACGTGC
AAAAGAAGCTACCGATCATACAAAAGATCATCATCATGGATAGCAAGACCGACTACCAGGGCTTCCAAAG
CATGTACACCTTCGTGACTTCCCATTTGCCACCCGGCTTCAACGAGTACGACTTCGTGCCCGAGAGCTTC
GACCGGGACAAAACCATCGCCCTGATCATGAACAGTAGTGGCAGTACCGGATTGCCCAAGGGCGTAGCCC
TACCGCACCGCACCGCTTGTGTCCGATTCAGTCATGCCCGCGACCCCATCTTCGGCAACCAGATCATCCC
CGCCGAGTACTGTTTAAGCTATGAAACGGAAATATTGACAGTAGAATATGGATTATTACCGATTGGTAAA
ATTGTAGAAAAGCGCATCGAATGTACTGTTTATAGCGTTGATAATAATGGAAATATTTATACACAACCTG
TAGCACAATGGCACGATCGCGGAGAACAAGAGGTGTTTGAGTATTGTTTGGAAGATGGTTCATTGATTCG
GGCAACAAAAGACCATAAGTTTATGACTGTTGATGGTCAAATGTTGCCAATTGATGAAATATTTGAACGT
GAATTGGATTTGATGCGGGTTGATAATTTGCCGAACGGCGGCAAGATCGCCGTCAATTCTGCTTGCAAGA
ACTGGTTCAGTAGCTTAAGCCACTTTGTGATCCACCTTAACAGCCACGGCTTCCCTCCCGAGGTGGAGGA
GCAGGCCGCCGGCACCCTGCCCATGAGCTGCGCCCAGGAGAGCGGCATGGATAGACACCCTGCTGCTTGC
GCCAGCGCCAGGATCAACGTCTAA
